>Addgene plasmid #200307 | OaAEP1_C247A | addgene full sequence | sequence record 394865 | Addgene NGS Result
TAATACGACTCACTATAGGGGAATTGTGAGCGGATAACAATTCCCCTGTAGAAATAATTTTGTTTAACTT
TAATAAGGAGATATACCATGGGCAGCAGCCATCATCATCATCATCACAGCACTAGTGACTCAGAAGTCAA
TCAAGAAGCTAAGCCAGAGGTCAAGCCAGAAGTCAAGCCTGAGACTCACATCAATTTAAAGGTGTCCGAT
GGATCTTCAGAAATCTTCTTTAAGATCAAAAAGACCACTCCTTTAAGAAGGCTGATGGAAGCGTTCGCTA
AAAGACAGGGTAAGGAAATGGACTCCTTAAGATTCTTGTACGACGGTATTAGAATTCAAGCTGATCAGAC
CCCTGAAGATTTGGACATGGAGGATAACGATATTATTGAGGCTCACAGAGAACAGATTGGTGGATCCGCT
CGCGATGGTGATTATCTGCATCTGCCGAGCGAAGTGAGCCGTTTCTTTCGCCCGCAGGAAACAAACGATG
ATCATGGTGAAGATAGCGTGGGTACCCGCTGGGCGGTGCTGATTGCGGGCTCTAAAGGCTATGCGAACTA
TCGCCATCAGGCTGGCGTGTGCCATGCGTATCAGATTCTGAAACGCGGCGGCCTGAAAGATGAAAACATT
GTTGTGTTCATGTATGATGATATTGCGTATAACGAAAGCAATCCACGTCCGGGCGTGATTATTAACAGCC
CGCATGGTAGCGATGTTTATGCTGGCGTGCCGAAAGATTATACAGGCGAAGAAGTGAACGCGAAAAACTT
TCTGGCGGCGATTCTGGGCAACAAAAGCGCGATTACCGGCGGCAGCGGCAAAGTGGTGGATAGCGGTCCG
AACGACCATATTTTTATTTATTATACCGATCATGGCGCTGCGGGCGTGATTGGCATGCCGAGCAAACCGT
ATCTGTATGCAGATGAACTGAACGATGCGCTGAAAAAGAAACATGCGAGCGGTACATATAAAAGCCTGGT
GTTTTATCTGGAAGCGTGCGAAAGCGGCAGCATGTTTGAAGGTATTTTGCCGGAAGATTTGAACATTTAT
GCGCTGACCAGCACCAACACCACCGAAAGCAGCTGGGCGTATTATTGTCCGGCGCAGGAAAACCCGCCAC
CGCCGGAATATAACGTGTGCCTGGGCGATCTGTTTAGCGTGGCGTGGCTGGAAGATAGCGATGTGCAGAA
TTCCTGGTATGAAACCCTGAACCAGCAGTATCATCATGTGGATAAACGCATTAGCCATGCGAGCCATGCG
ACCCAGTATGGCAACCTGAAATTGGGCGAAGAAGGCCTGTTTGTGTATATGGGCAGCAACCCGGCGAACG
ATAACTATACCTCTCTGGATGGCAACGCGCTGACCCCGTCATCGATTGTGGTGAACCAGCGCGATGCGGA
TCTGCTGCATCTGTGGGAAAAATTCCGCAAAGCGCCGGAAGGCAGCGCGCGCAAAGAAGAAGCGCAGACC
CAGATTTTTAAAGCGATGAGCCATCGCGTGCATATTGATAGCAGCATTAAACTGATTGGCAAACTGCTGT
TTGGCATTGAAAAATGCACCGAAAGCAGCTGGGCGTATTATTGTCCGGCGCAGGAAAACCCGCCACCGCC
GGAATATAACGTGTGCCTGGGCGATCTGTTTAGCGTGGCGTGGCTGGAAGATAGCGATGTGCAGAATTCC
TGGTATGAAACCCTGAACCAGCAGTATCATCATGTGGATAAACGCATTAGCCATGCGAGCCATGCGACCC
AGTATGGCAACCTGAAATTGGGCGAAGAAGGCCTGTTTGTGTATATGGGCAGCAACCCGGCGAACGATAA
CTATACCTCTCTGGATGGCAACGCGCTGACCCCGTCATCGATTGTGGTGAACCAGCGCGATGCGGATCTG
CTGCATCTGTGGGAAAAATTCCGCAAAGCGCCGGAAGGCAGCGCGCGCAAAGAAGAAGCGCAGACCCAGA
TTTTTAAAGCGATGAGCCATCGCGTGCATATTGATAGCAGCATTAAACTGATTGGCAAACTGCTGTTTGG
CATTGAAAAATGCACCGAAATTCTGAACGCGGTTCGTCCGGCAGGTCAACCGCTGGTGGATGATTGGGCG
TGCCTGCGTAGCCTGGTGGGCACCTTTGAAACCCATTGCGGCAGCCTGAGCGAATATGGCATGCGCCATA
CCCGCACCATTGCGAACATTTGCAACGCGGGCATTAGCGAAGAACAGATGGCGGAAGCGGCGAGCCAGGC
GTGCGCGAGCATTCCGTAAGCTTGCGGCCGCACTCGAGTCTGGTAAAGAAACCGCTGCTGCGAAATTTGA
ACGCCAGCACATGGACTCGTCTACTAGCGCAGCTTAATTAACCTAGGCTGCTGCCACCGCTGAGCAATAA
CTAGCATAACCCCTTGGGGCCTCTAAACGGGTCTTGAGGGGTTTTTTGCTGAAACCTCAGGCATTTGAGA
AGCACACGGTCACACTGCTTCCGGTAGTCAATAAACCGGTAAACCAGCAATAGACATAAGCGGCTATTTA
ACGACCCTGCCCTGAACCGACGACAAGCTGACGACCGGGTCTCCGCAAGTGGCACTTTTCGGGGAAATGT
GCGCGGAACCCCTATTTGTTTATTTTTCTAAATACATTCAAATATGTATCCGCTCATGAATTAATTCTTA
GAAAAACTCATCGAGCATCAAATGAAACTGCAATTTATTCATATCAGGATTATCAATACCATATTTTTGA
AAAAGCCGTTTCTGTAATGAAGGAGAAAACTCACCGAGGCAGTTCCATAGGATGGCAAGATCCTGGTATC
GGTCTGCGATTCCGACTCGTCCAACATCAATACAACCTATTAATTTCCCCTCGTCAAAAATAAGGTTATC
AAGTGAGAAATCACCATGAGTGACGACTGAATCCGGTGAGAATGGCAAAAGTTTATGCATTTCTTTCCAG
ACTTGTTCAACAGGCCAGCCATTACGCTCGTCATCAAAATCACTCGCATCAACCAAACCGTTATTCATTC
GTGATTGCGCCTGAGCGAGACGAAATACGCGGTCGCTGTTAAAAGGACAATTACAAACAGGAATCGAATG
CAACCGGCGCAGGAACACTGCCAGCGCATCAACAATATTTTCACCTGAATCAGGATATTCTTCTAATACC
TGGAATGCTGTTTTCCCGGGGATCGCAGTGGTGAGTAACCATGCATCATCAGGAGTACGGATAAAATGCT
TGATGGTCGGAAGAGGCATAAATTCCGTCAGCCAGTTTAGTCTGACCATCTCATCTGTAACATCATTGGC
AACGCTACCTTTGCCATGTTTCAGAAACAACTCTGGCGCATCGGGCTTCCCATACAATCGATAGATTGTC
GCACCTGATTGCCCGACATTATCGCGAGCCCATTTATACCCATATAAATCAGCATCCATGTTGGAATTTA
ATCGCGGCCTAGAGCAAGACGTTTCCCGTTGAATATGGCTCATACTCTTCCTTTTTCAATATTATTGAAG
CATTTATCAGGGTTATTGTCTCATGAGCGGATACATATTTGAATGTATTTAGAAAAATAAACAAATAGGC
ATGCAGCGCTCTTCCGCTTCCTCGCTCACTGACTCGCTACGCTCGGTCGTTCGACTGCGGCGAGCGGTGT
CAGCTCACTCAAAAGCGGTAATACGGTTATCCACAGAATCAGGGGATAAAGCCGGAAAGAACATGTGAGC
AAAAAGCAAAGCACCGGAAGAAGCCAACGCCGCAGGCGTTTTTCCATAGGCTCCGCCCCCCTGACGAGCA
TCACAAAAATCGACGCTCAAGCCAGAGGTGGCGAAACCCGACAGGACTATAAAGATACCAGGCGTTTCCC
CCTGGAAGCTCCCTCGTGCGCTCTCCTGTTCCGACCCTGCCGCTTACCGGATACCTGTCCGCCTTTCTCC
CTTCGGGAAGCGTGGCGCTTTCTCATAGCTCACGCTGTTGGTATCTCAGTTCGGTGTAGGTCGTTCGCTC
CAAGCTGGGCTGTGTGCACGAACCCCCCGTTCAGCCCGACCGCTGCGCCTTATCCGGTAACTATCGTCTT
GAGTCCAACCCGGTAAGACACGACTTATCGCCACTGGCAGCAGCCATTGGTAACTGATTTAGAGGACTTT
GTCTTGAAGTTATGCACCTGTTAAGGCTAAACTGAAAGAACAGATTTTGGTGAGTGCGGTCCTCCAACCC
ACTTACCTTGGTTCAAAGAGTTGGTAGCTCAGCGAACCTTGAGAAAACCACCGTTGGTAGCGGTGGTTTT
TCTTTATTTATGAGATGATGAATCAATCGGTCTATCAAGTCAACGAACAGCTATTCCGTTACTCTAGATT
TCAGTGCAATTTATCTCTTCAAATGTAGCACCTGAAGTCAGCCCCATACGATATAAGTTGTAATTCTCAT
GTTAGTCATGCCCCGCGCCCACCGGAAGGAGCTGACTGGGTTGAAGGCTCTCAAGGGCATCGGTCGAGAT
CCCGGTGCCTAATGAGTGAGCTAACTTACATTAATTGCGTTGCGCTCACTGCCCGCTTTCCAGTCGGGAA
ACCTGTCGTGCCAGCTGCATTAATGAATCGGCCAACGCGCGGGGAGAGGCGGTTTGCGTATTGGGCGCCA
GGGTGGTTTTTCTTTTCACCAGTGAGACGGGCAACAGCTGATTGCCCTTCACCGCCTGGCCCTGAGAGAG
TTGCAGCAAGCGGTCCACGCTGGTTTGCCCCAGCAGGCGAAAATCCTGTTTGATGGTGGTTAACGGCGGG
ATATAACATGAGCTGTCTTCGGTATCGTCGTATCCCACTACCGAGATGTCCGCACCAACGCGCAGCCCGG
ACTCGGTAATGGCGCGCATTGCGCCCAGCGCCATCTGATCGTTGGCAACCAGCATCGCAGTGGGAACGAT
GCCCTCATTCAGCATTTGCATGGTTTGTTGAAAACCGGACATGGCACTCCAGTCGCCTTCCCGTTCCGCT
ATCGGCTGAATTTGATTGCGAGTGAGATATTTATGCCAGCCAGCCAGACGCAGACGCGCCGAGACAGAAC
TTAATGGGCCCGCTAACAGCGCGATTTGCTGGTGACCCAATGCGACCAGATGCTCCACGCCCAGTCGCGT
ACCGTCTTCATGGGAGAAAATAATACTGTTGATGGGTGTCTGGTCAGAGACATCAAGAAATAACGCCGGA
ACATTAGTGCAGGCAGCTTCCACAGCAATGGCATCCTGGTCATCCAGCGGATAGTTAATGATCAGCCCAC
TGACGCGTTGCGCGAGAAGATTGTGCACCGCCGCTTTACAGGCTTCGACGCCGCTTCGTTCTACCATCGA
CACCACCACGCTGGCACCCAGTTGATCGGCGCGAGATTTAATCGCCGCGACAATTTGCGACGGCGCGTGC
AGGGCCAGACTGGAGGTGGCAACGCCAATCAGCAACGACTGTTTGCCCGCCAGTTGTTGTGCCACGCGGT
TGGGAATGTAATTCAGCTCCGCCATCGCCGCTTCCACTTTTTCCCGCGTTTTCGCAGAAACGTGGCTGGC
CTGGTTCACCACGCGGGAAACGGTCTGATAAGAGACACCGGCATACTCTGCGACATCGTATAACGTTACT
GGTTTCACATTCACCACCCTGAATTGACTCTCTTCCGGGCGCTATCATGCCATACCGCGAAAGGTTTTGC
GCCATTCGATGGTGTCCGGGATCTCGACGCTCTCCCTTATGCGACTCCTGCATTAGGAAAT
Features (pLannotate 1.2.2; 18 found; start..end, strand, type, name):
      1..19      +  promoter       T7 promoter: promoter for bacteriophage T7 RNA polymerase
     20..44      +  protein_bind   lac operator: The lac repressor binds to the lac operator to inhibit transcription in E. coli. This inhibition can be relieved by adding lactose or isopropyl-β-D-thiogalactopyranoside (IPTG). lac repressor encoded by lacI
     59..81      +  RBS            RBS: efficient ribosome binding site from bacteriophage T7 gene 10 (Olins and Rangwala, 1989)
    100..116     +  CDS            capTEV™ (fragment): composite tag for in vivo biotinylation, TEV protease cleavage, and 6xHis tagging
    127..413     +  CDS            SUMO (fragment): cleavable ubiquitin-like protein tag; S. cerevisiae SMT3 (truncated)
    415..2256    +  CDS            VPE_VICSA: Experimental evidence at protein level: Swiss-Prot protein existence level 1. Asparagine-specific endopeptidase involved in the processing of vacuolar seed protein precursors into the mature forms. From Vicia sativa (Spring vetch) (Tare).
   2285..2326    +  CDS            S-Tag (fragment): affinity and epitope tag derived from pancreatic ribonuclease A
   2356..2373    +  CDS            SET1 (fragment): solubility-enhancement tag derived from T7 phage gene 10B
   2381..2428    +  terminator     T7 terminator: transcription terminator for bacteriophage T7 RNA polymerase
   2592..2649    +  promoter       AmpR promoter (fragment): bla
   2658..3473    -  CDS            KanR: aminoglycoside phosphotransferase; aph(3')-Ia; confers resistance to kanamycin in bacteria or G418 (Geneticin®) in eukaryotes
   3474..3565    -  promoter       AmpR promoter: bla
   3581..4330    -  rep_origin     RSF ori: Plasmids containing the RSF 1030 origin of replication can be propagated in E. coli cells that contain additional plasmids with compatible origins.
   4413..4477    -  CDS            TcR (fragment): tetracycline efflux protein; tet; confers resistance to tetracycline
   4492..4513    -  protein_bind   CAP binding site: CAP binding activates transcription in the presence of cAMP. E. coli catabolite activator protein
   4526..5608    -  CDS            lacI: lac repressor; lacI; The lac repressor binds to the lac operator to inhibit transcription in E. coli. This inhibition can be relieved by adding lactose or isopropyl-β-D-thiogalactopyranoside (IPTG).
   5609..5686    -  promoter       lacI promoter: lacI
   5694..5729    -  CDS            TcR (fragment): tetracycline efflux protein; tet; confers resistance to tetracycline
