[The description below was written by a language model from this plasmid's Addgene catalogue record and pLannotate feature annotations shown in this document.]
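Description:
OaAEP1_C247A is a 5,731-nt bacterial expression plasmid built on the pHYRSF53 backbone for producing the C247A mutant of asparaginyl endopeptidase 1 from Oldenlandia affinis. It replicates from the RSF 1030 origin, which is compatible with other common plasmid origins and so permits co-maintenance with a second plasmid. It is selected with kanamycin through an aph(3')-Ia aminoglycoside phosphotransferase gene. The catalogue lists it as high copy.

Expression is driven by a T7 promoter followed by a lac operator and the strong T7 gene 10 ribosome binding site. A lacI gene under its own promoter on the same plasmid supplies the repressor. Transcription therefore depends on a host providing T7 RNA polymerase and is induced with IPTG or lactose. A T7 terminator closes the transcription unit.

The open reading frame begins with a short segment annotated as a fragment of a composite His-containing tag, which probably represents a polyhistidine stretch. This is followed by yeast Smt3 (SUMO), a solubility-enhancing fusion partner that can be removed with a SUMO-specific protease. The endopeptidase insert was cloned between BamHI and HindIII. The annotation software matched it by homology to a vacuolar processing enzyme from Vicia sativa, a related asparagine-specific endopeptidase, rather than to the O. affinis protein itself. The short S-Tag, SET1 and tetracycline-resistance fragments elsewhere in the table appear to be backbone remnants. Whether the S-Tag is in frame with the insert cannot be determined from the record.

The associated publication indicates that the enzyme is used as a peptide ligase for chemoenzymatic protein synthesis, specifically for assembling a cysteine-rich cyanobacterial metallothionein.
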