Addgene plasmid #200307: OaAEP1_C247A
Purpose: Bacterial expression plasmids for production of C247A mutant of asparaginyl endopeptidase 1 from O. affinis (OaAEP1_C247A)
Depositing lab: Artur Krężel. Depositing organization: University of Wroclaw. Publication: OaAEP1 Ligase-Assisted Chemoenzymatic Synthesis of Full Cysteine-Rich Metal-Binding Cyanobacterial Metallothionein SmtA. Antonenko A, Singh AK, Mosna K, Krezel A. Bioconjug Chem. 2023 Mar 15;34(4):719-27. doi: 10.1021/acs.bioconjchem.3c00037. PubMed 36921066.
Backbone
  Vector backbone: pHYRSF53
  Vector type: Bacterial Expression
Growth in bacteria
  Bacterial resistance: Kanamycin, 50 μg/mL
  Growth temperature: 37°C
  Growth strain: DH5alpha
  Copy number: High Copy
Gene/Insert
  Gene/Insert name: Asparaginyl endopeptidase from Oldenlandia affinis
  Species: Oldenlandia affinis
  Mutation: Cysteine 247 to Alanine
  Promoter: T7
  Tag / fusion protein: Smt3 (N terminal on backbone)
  Cloning method: Restriction Enzyme; 5′ cloning site BamHI (unknown if destroyed); 3′ cloning site HindIII (unknown if destroyed)
  Sequencing primers: 5′ T7; 3′ T7term
Terms and licenses: Academic/Nonprofit Terms; Industry Terms: Not Available to Industry
How to cite: OaAEP1_C247A was a gift from Artur Krężel (Addgene plasmid # 200307 ; http://n2t.net/addgene:200307 ; RRID:Addgene_200307)
